>Addgene plasmid #153205 | pAM-AAV-hSyn1-EGFP | addgene full sequence | sequence record 302057 | Addgene NGS Result
GCTGCGCGCTCGCTCGCTCACTGAGGCCGCCCGGGCAAAGCCCGGGCGTCGGGCGACCTTTGGTCGCCCG
GCCTCAGTGAGCGAGCGAGCGCGCAGAGAGGGAGTGGCCAACTCCATCACTAGGGGTTCCTTGTAGTTAA
TGATTAACCCGCCATGCTACTTATCTACGTAGCCATGCTCTAGGTACCATTGACGTCAATAATGACGTAT
GTTCCCATAGTAACGCCAATAGGGACTTTCCATTGACGTCAATGGGTGGAGTATTTACGGTAAACTGCCC
ACTTGGCAGTACATCAAGTGTATCAATGTGGGAGACTAATCTCCCCGCGGGCACTGCGTGTGACCTCACC
CCCCTCTGTGAGGGGGTTATTTCTCTACTTTCGTGTCTCTGAGTGTGCTTCCAGTGCCCCCCTCCCCCCA
AAAAATGCCTTCTGAGTTGAATATCAACACTACAAACCGAGTATCTGCAGAGGGCCCTGCGTATGAGTGC
AAGTGGGTTTTAGGACCAGGATGAGGCGGGGTGGGGGTGCCTACCTGACGACCGACCCCGACCCACTGGA
CAAGCACCCAACCCCCATTCCCCAAATTGCGCATCCCCTATCAGAGAGGGGGAGGGGAAACAGGATGCGG
CGAGGCGCGTGCGCACTGCCAGCTTCAGCACCGCGGACAGTGCCTTCGCCCCCGCCTGGCGGCGCGCGCC
ACCGCCGCCTCAGCACTGAAGGCGCGCTGACGTCACTCGCCGGTCCCCCGCAAACTCCCCTTCCCGGCCA
CCTTGGTCGCGTCCGCGCCGCCGCCGGCCCAGCCGGACCGCACCACGCGAGGCGCGAGATAGGGGGGCAC
GGGCGCGACCATCTGCGCTGCGGCGAGAATTCATGGTGAGCAAGGGCGAGGAGCTGTTCACCGGGGTGGT
GCCCATCCTGGTCGAGCTGGACGGCGACGTAAACGGCCACAAGTTCAGCGTGTCCGGCGAGGGCGAGGGC
GATGCCACCTACGGCAAGCTGACCCTGAAGTTCATCTGCACCACCGGCAAGCTGCCCGTGCCCTGGCCCA
CCCTCGTGACCACCCTGACCTACGGCGTGCAGTGCTTCAGCCGCTACCCCGACCACATGAAGCAGCACGA
CTTCTTCAAGTCCGCCATGCCCGAAGGCTACGTCCAGGAGCGCACCATCTTCTTCAAGGACGACGGCAAC
TACAAGACCCGCGCCGAGGTGAAGTTCGAGGGCGACACCCTGGTGAACCGCATCGAGCTGAAGGGCATCG
ACTTCAAGGAGGACGGCAACATCCTGGGGCACAAGCTGGAGTACAACTACAACAGCCACAACGTCTATAT
CATGGCCGACAAGCAGAAGAACGGCATCAAGGTGAACTTCAAGATCCGCCACAACATCGAGGACGGCAGC
GTGCAGCTCGCCGACCACTACCAGCAGAACACCCCCATCGGCGACGGCCCCGTGCTGCTGCCCGACAACC
ACTACCTGAGCACCCAGTCCGCCCTGAGCAAAGACCCCAACGAGAAGCGCGATCACATGGTCCTGCTGGA
GTTCGTGACCGCCGCCGGGATCACTCTCGGCATGGACGAGCTGTACAAGTAAAGATCTACGCGTGGTACC
TCTAGAGTCGACCCGGGCGGCCTCGAGAAGCTTATCGATAATCAACCTCTGGATTACAAAATTTGTGAAA
GATTGACTGGTATTCTTAACTATGTTGCTCCTTTTACGCTATGTGGATACGCTGCTTTAATGCCTTTGTA
TCATGCTATTGCTTCCCGTATGGCTTTCATTTTCTCCTCCTTGTATAAATCCTGGTTGCTGTCTCTTTAT
GAGGAGTTGTGGCCCGTTGTCAGGCAACGTGGCGTGGTGTGCACTGTGTTTGCTGACGCAACCCCCACTG
GTTGGGGCATTGCCACCACCTGTCAGCTCCTTTCCGGGACTTTCGCTTTCCCCCTCCCTATTGCCACGGC
GGAACTCATCGCCGCCTGCCTTGCCCGCTGCTGGACAGGGGCTCGGCTGTTGGGCACTGACAATTCCGTG
GTGTTGTCGGGGAAATCATCGTCCTTTCCTTGGCTGCTCGCCTGTGTTGCCACCTGGATTCTGCGCGGGA
CGTCCTTCTGCTACGTCCCTTCGGCCCTCAATCCAGCGGACCTTCCTTCCCGCGGCCTGCTGCCGGCTCT
GCGGCCTCTTCCGCGTCTTCGCCTTCGCCCTCAGACGAGTCGGATCTCCCTTTGGGCCGCCTCCCCGCAT
CGATACCGTCGACTCGCTGATCAGCCTCGACTGTGCCTTCTAGTTGCCAGCCATCTGTTGTTTGCCCCTC
CCCCGTGCCTTCCTTGACCCTGGAAGGTGCCACTCCCACTGTCCTTTCCTAATAAAATGAGGAAATTGCA
TCGCATTGTCTGAGTAGGTGTCATTCTATTCTGGGGGGTGGGGTGGGGCAGGACAGCAAGGGGGAGGATT
GGGAAGACAATAGCAGGCATGCTGGGGATGCGGTGGGCTCTATGGCTTCTGAGGCGGAAAGAACCAGCTG
GGGCTCGACTAGAGCATGGCTACGTAGATAAGTAGCATGGCGGGTTAATCATTAACTACAAGGAACCCCT
AGTGATGGAGTTGGCCACTCCCTCTCTGCGCGCTCGCTCGCTCACTGAGGCCGGGCGACCAAAGGTCGCC
CGACGCCCGGGCGGCCTCAGTGAGCGAGCGAGCGCGCAGAGCTTTTTGCAAAAGCCTAGGCCTCCAAAAA
AGCCTCCTCACTACTTCTGGAATAGCTCAGAGGCCGAGGCGGCCTCGGCCTCTGCATAAATAAAAAAAAT
TAGTCAGCCATGGGGCGGAGAATGGGCGGAACTGGGCGGAGTTAGGGGCGGGATGGGCGGAGTTAGGGGC
GGGACTATGGTTGCTGACTAATTGAGATGCATGCTTTGCATACTTCTGCCTGCTGGGGAGCCTGGGGACT
TTCCACACCTGGTTGCTGACTAATTGAGATGCATGCTTTGCATACTTCTGCCTGCTGGGGAGCCTGGGGA
CTTTCCACACCCTAACTGACACACATTCCACAGCTGCATTAATGAATCGGCCAACGCGCGGGGAGAGGCG
GTTTGCGTATTGGGCGCTCTTCCGCTTCCTCGCTCACTGACTCGCTGCGCTCGGTCGTTCGGCTGCGGCG
AGCGGTATCAGCTCACTCAAAGGCGGTAATACGGTTATCCACAGAATCAGGGGATAACGCAGGAAAGAAC
ATGTGAGCAAAAGGCCAGCAAAAGGCCAGGAACCGTAAAAAGGCCGCGTTGCTGGCGTTTTTCCATAGGC
TCCGCCCCCCTGACGAGCATCACAAAAATCGACGCTCAAGTCAGAGGTGGCGAAACCCGACAGGACTATA
AAGATACCAGGCGTTTCCCCCTGGAAGCTCCCTCGTGCGCTCTCCTGTTCCGACCCTGCCGCTTACCGGA
TACCTGTCCGCCTTTCTCCCTTCGGGAAGCGTGGCGCTTTCTCATAGCTCACGCTGTAGGTATCTCAGTT
CGGTGTAGGTCGTTCGCTCCAAGCTGGGCTGTGTGCACGAACCCCCCGTTCAGCCCGACCGCTGCGCCTT
ATCCGGTAACTATCGTCTTGAGTCCAACCCGGTAAGACACGACTTATCGCCACTGGCAGCAGCCACTGGT
AACAGGATTAGCAGAGCGAGGTATGTAGGCGGTGCTACAGAGTTCTTGAAGTGGTGGCCTAACTACGGCT
ACACTAGAAGAACAGTATTTGGTATCTGCGCTCTGCTGAAGCCAGTTACCTTCGGAAAAAGAGTTGGTAG
CTCTTGATCCGGCAAACAAACCACCGCTGGTAGCGGTGGTTTTTTTGTTTGCAAGCAGCAGATTACGCGC
AGAAAAAAAGGATCTCAAGAAGATCCTTTGATCTTTTCTACGGGGTCTGACGCTCAGTGGAACGAAAACT
CACGTTAAGGGATTTTGGTCATGAGATTATCAAAAAGGATCTTCACCTAGATCCTTTTAAATTAAAAATG
AAGTTTTAAATCAATCTAAAGTATATATGAGTAAACTTGGTCTGACAGTTACCAATGCTTAATCAGTGAG
GCACCTATCTCAGCGATCTGTCTATTTCGTTCATCCATAGTTGCCTGACTCCCCGTCGTGTAGATAACTA
CGATACGGGAGGGCTTACCATCTGGCCCCAGTGCTGCAATGATACCGCGAGACCCACGCTCACCGGCTCC
AGATTTATCAGCAATAAACCAGCCAGCCGGAAGGGCCGAGCGCAGAAGTGGTCCTGCAACTTTATCCGCC
TCCATCCAGTCTATTAATTGTTGCCGGGAAGCTAGAGTAAGTAGTTCGCCAGTTAATAGTTTGCGCAACG
TTGTTGCCATTGCTACAGGCATCGTGGTGTCACGCTCGTCGTTTGGTATGGCTTCATTCAGCTCCGGTTC
CCAACGATCAAGGCGAGTTACATGATCCCCCATGTTGTGCAAAAAAGCGGTTAGCTCCTTCGGTCCTCCG
ATCGTTGTCAGAAGTAAGTTGGCCGCAGTGTTATCACTCATGGTTATGGCAGCACTGCATAATTCTCTTA
CTGTCATGCCATCCGTAAGATGCTTTTCTGTGACTGGTGAGTACTCAACCAAGTCATTCTGAGAATAGTG
TATGCGGCGACCGAGTTGCTCTTGCCCGGCGTCAATACGGGATAATACCGCGCCACATAGCAGAACTTTA
AAAGTGCTCATCATTGGAAAACGTTCTTCGGGGCGAAAACTCTCAAGGATCTTACCGCTGTTGAGATCCA
GTTCGATGTAACCCACTCGTGCACCCAACTGATCTTCAGCATCTTTTACTTTCACCAGCGTTTCTGGGTG
AGCAAAAACAGGAAGGCAAAATGCCGCAAAAAAGGGAATAAGGGCGACACGGAAATGTTGAATACTCATA
CTCTTCCTTTTTCAATATTATTGAAGCATTTATCAGGGTTATTGTCTCATGAGCGGATACATATTTGAAT
GTATTTAGAAAAATAAACAAATAGGGGTTCCGCGCACATTTCCCCGAAAAGTGCCACCTGACGTCTAAGA
AACCATTATTATCATGACATTAACCTATAAAAATAGGCGTATCACGAGGCCCTTTCGTCTCGCGCGTTTC
GGTGATGACGGTGAAAACCTCTGACACATGCAGCTCCCGGAGACGGTCACAGCTTGTCTGTAAGCGGATG
CCGGGAGCAGACAAGCCCGTCAGGGCGCGTCAGCGGGTGTTGGCGGGTGTCGGGGCTGGCTTAACTATGC
GGCATCAGAGCAGATTGTACTGAGAGTGCACCATTCGACGCTCTCCCTTATGCGACTCCTGCATTAGGAA
GCAGCCCAGTAGTAGGTTGAGGCCGTTGAGCACCGCCGCCGCAAGGAATGGTGCATGCAAGGAGATGGCG
CCCAACAGTCCCCCGGCCACGGGGCCTGCCACCATACCCACGCCGAAACAAGCGCTCATGAGCCCGAAGT
GGCGAGCCCGATCTTCCCCATCGGTGATGTCGGCGATATAGGCGCCAGCAACCGCACCTGTGGCGCCGGT
GATGCCGGCCACGATGCGTCCGGCGTAGAGGATCTGGCTAGCGATGACCCTGCTGATTGGTTCGCTGACC
ATTTCCGGGTGCGGGACGGCGTTACCAGAAACTCAGAAGGTTCGTCCAACCAAACCGACTCTGACGGCAG
TTTACGAGAGAGATGATAGGGTCTGCTTCAGTAAGCCAGATGCTACACAATTAGGCTTGTACATATTGTC
GTTAGAACGCGGCTACAATTAATACATAACCTTATGTATCATACACATACGATTTAGGTGACACTATAGA
ATACACGGAATTAATTCTA
Features (pLannotate 1.2.2; 18 found; start..end, strand, type, name):
    187..305     +  enhancer       CMV enhancer (fragment): human cytomegalovirus immediate early enhancer
    486..865     +  promoter       hSyn promoter (fragment): human synapsin I promoter; confers neuron-specific expression (Kügler et al., 2003)
    873..1592    +  CDS            EGFP: the original enhanced GFP (Yang et al., 1996) mammalian codon-optimized
   1650..2238    +  misc_feature   WPRE: woodchuck hepatitis virus posttranscriptional regulatory element
   2271..2495    +  polyA_signal   bGH poly(A) signal: bovine growth hormone polyadenylation signal
   2499..2520    +  promoter       SV40 promoter (fragment): SV40 enhancer and early promoter
   2581..2672    +  repeat_region  AAV2 ITR (fragment): inverted terminal repeat of adeno-associated virus serotype 2 inverted
   2672..2701    -  repeat_region  AAV2 ITR (fragment): inverted terminal repeat of adeno-associated virus serotype 2 inverted
   2705..3034    -  promoter       SV40 promoter: SV40 enhancer and early promoter
   3041..3097    -  CDS            lacI (fragment): lac repressor; lacI; The lac repressor binds to the lac operator to inhibit transcription in E. coli. This inhibition can be relieved by adding lactose or isopropyl-β-D-thiogalactopyranoside (IPTG).
   3280..3868    -  rep_origin     ori: high-copy-number ColE1/pMB1/pBR322/pUC origin of replication
   4039..4899    -  CDS            AmpR: β-lactamase; bla; confers resistance to ampicillin, carbenicillin, and related antibiotics
   4900..5004    -  promoter       AmpR promoter: bla
   5099..5134    +  CDS            rop (fragment): Rop protein, which maintains plasmids at low copy number; rop
   5236..5284    +  misc_feature   bom (fragment): basis of mobility region from pBR322
   5285..5564    -  CDS            TcR (fragment): tetracycline efflux protein; tet; confers resistance to tetracycline
   5792..5810    +  promoter       SP6 promoter: promoter for bacteriophage SP6 RNA polymerase
   5829..131     -  repeat_region  AAV2 ITR (fragment) (across the origin): inverted terminal repeat of adeno-associated virus serotype 2 inverted
