[The description below was written by a language model from this plasmid's Addgene catalogue record and pLannotate feature annotations shown in this document.]
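Description:
pAM-AAV-hSyn1-EGFP is an adeno-associated virus transfer plasmid built on a pAAV-type backbone and catalogued as a mammalian expression/AAV vector and as an empty backbone. It is propagated in E. coli through a high-copy ColE1/pUC-type origin and selected with ampicillin via the β-lactamase gene and its native promoter. The recommended host is a recombination-deficient strain, which is typical for plasmids carrying repeat-rich ITRs. The sequenced record is 5,829 nt, slightly larger than the listed backbone size. The bacterial portion also contains remnants of older cloning vectors: fragments of rop, bom, the tetracycline resistance gene and lacI, an SP6 promoter, and an SV40 enhancer/early promoter lying outside the packaged region. None of these appears to be part of the intended payload.

Between the AAV2 inverted terminal repeats, which supply the cis signals for replication and packaging of the genome into AAV particles, sits a single expression cassette. A short CMV enhancer fragment lies upstream of the human synapsin I promoter (annotated as a fragment), which confers neuron-specific expression and drives mammalian codon-optimized EGFP. The transcript is followed by a WPRE, which enhances post-transcriptional expression, and by the bovine growth hormone polyadenylation signal. According to the record, the construct provides hSyn1 promoter-mediated expression of a fluorescent reporter in retinal neurons. It comes from work on promoter-mediated gene expression and editing in mammalian retinal ganglion cells, where a pan-neuronal promoter vector of this kind would plausibly serve as a reference, though the record does not state this. The record does not specify dedicated cloning sites for adding a gene of interest.
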