Addgene plasmid #153205: pAM-AAV-hSyn1-EGFP
Purpose: (Empty Backbone) Human synapsin-1 (hSyn1) promoter-mediates gene expression in retinal neurons with fluorescent reporter
Depositing lab: Yang Hu. Depositing organization: Stanford University. Publication: Mouse gamma-Synuclein Promoter-Mediated Gene Expression and Editing in Mammalian Retinal Ganglion Cells. Wang Q, Zhuang PS, Huang H, Li L, Liu L, Webber HC, Dalal R, Siew L, Fligor CM, Chang KC, Nahmou M, Kreymerman A, Sun Y, Meyer JS, Goldberg JL, Hu Y. J Neurosci. 2020 Apr 9. pii: JNEUROSCI.0102-20.2020. doi: 10.1523/JNEUROSCI.0102-20.2020. PubMed 32300046.
Backbone
  Vector backbone: pAAV
  Backbone size (bp): 5632
  Vector type: Mammalian Expression, AAV
Growth in bacteria
  Bacterial resistance: Ampicillin, 100 μg/mL
  Growth temperature: 37°C
  Growth strain: NEB Stable
  Copy number: Unknown
Terms and licenses: Academic/Nonprofit Terms; Industry Terms: Not Available to Industry
How to cite: pAM-AAV-hSyn1-EGFP was a gift from Yang Hu (Addgene plasmid # 153205 ; http://n2t.net/addgene:153205 ; RRID:Addgene_153205)
